>Addgene plasmid #117103 | SLAC-deltaCdeltaN | addgene full sequence | sequence record 224984 | Addgene NGS Result
GAGCAATGGCCGTTTCTCCTAAGGTTCCCAATTGGATGCTTCGGTATCTGTTTGGGACTTAGCAGTCAAG
CTGTCTTGTGGCTTGCCCTAGCGAAAAGTCCTGCAACAAACTTTTTACACATCACACCATTGATTAACTT
AGTTGTATGGCTATTTTCACTGGTAGTTTTAGTCTCTGTGTCCTTCACTTACATACTCAAATGCATCTTC
TACTTTGAAGCTGTCAAAAGAGAGTATTTTCATCCTGTTCGAGTCAACTTCTTCTTCGCTCCTTGGGTGG
TTTGCATGTTCCTAGCCATTAGCGTACCTCCCATGTTCTCACCAAACCGAAAATACCTCCATCCCGCCAT
TTGGTGTGTTTTCATGGGTCCTTATTTCTTCCTCGAGCTAAAGATCTACGGGCAATGGCTTTCGGGAGGG
AAGAGGCGACTATGCAAAGTCGCAAACCCATCTTCTCATCTTTCTGTTGTAGGGAATTTCGTCGGGGCCA
TCTTAGCTTCAAAAGTTGGATGGGATGAAGTAGCTAAGTTTCTATGGGCAGTAGGTTTTGCACATTACTT
GGTTGTGTTTGTAACACTTTATCAGAGACTTCCCACCAGTGAAGCTCTTCCTAAAGAGCTTCATCCTGTT
TACTCTATGTTCATTGCTGCCCCATCAGCAGCAAGTATTGCTTGGAACACGATATATGGCCAATTCGACG
GATGTTCAAGAACTTGCTTCTTCATTGCACTCTTCCTATACATATCCCTAGTTGCTCGGATCAATTTCTT
CACTGGATTTAAGTTCTCAGTGGCGTGGTGGTCATATACTTTTCCTATGACAACAGCATCCGTAGCAACA
ATAAAGTATGCAGAGGCAGTACCTGGTTACCCGAGCCGGGCTCTAGCACTCACTCTTTCCTTCATTTCCA
CAGCGATGGTCTGCGTTTTGTTTGTCTCCACGCTTCTCCACGCCTTTGTCTGGCAAACGTTGTTCCCAAA
CGATGTCGAGGGTTCGGAGAACCTGTACTTCCAATCTGGTTCGATGGTGAGCAAGGGCGAGGAGCTGTTC
ACCGGGGTGGTGCCCATCCTGGTCGAGCTGGACGGCGACGTAAACGGCCACAAGTTCAGCGTGTCCGGCG
AGGGCGAGGGCGATGCCACCTACGGCAAGCTGACCCTGAAGTTCATCTGCACCACCGGCAAGCTGCCCGT
GCCCTGGCCCACCCTCGTGACCACCCTGACCTACGGCGTGCAGTGCTTCAGCCGCTACCCCGACCACATG
AAGCAGCACGACTTCTTCAAGTCCGCCATGCCCGAAGGCTACGTCCAGGAGCGCACCATCTTCTTCAAGG
ACGACGGCAACTACAAGACCCGCGCCGAGGTGAAGTTCGAGGGCGACACCCTGGTGAACCGCATCGAGCT
GAAGGGCATCGACTTCAAGGAGGACGGCAACATCCTGGGGCACAAGCTGGAGTACAACTACAACAGCCAC
AACGTCTATATCATGGCCGACAAGCAGAAGAACGGCATCAAGGTGAACTTCAAGATCCGCCACAACATCG
AGGACGGCAGCGTGCAGCTCGCCGACCACTACCAGCAGAACACCCCCATCGGCGACGGCCCCGTGCTGCT
GCCCGACAACCACTACCTGAGCACCCAGTCCGCCCTGAGCAAAGACCCCAACGAGAAGCGCGATCACATG
GTCCTGCTGGAGTTCGTGACCGCCGCCGGGATCACTCTCGGCATGGACGAGCTGTACAAGTCGTCGCATC
ATCATCATCATCATCATCATTAAGTCGACCATCATCATCATCATCATTGAGTTTGTAGCCTTAGACATGA
CTGTTCCTCAGTTCAAGTTGGGCACTTACGAGAAGACCGGTCTTGCTAGATTCTAATCAAGAGGATGTCA
GAATGCCATTTGCCTGAGAGATGCAGGCTTCATTTTTGATACTTTTTTATTTGTAACCTATATAGTATAG
GATTTTTTTTGTCATTTTGTTTCTTCTCGTACGAGCTTGCTCCTGATCAGCCTATCTCGCAGCTGATGAA
TATCTTGTGGTAGGGGTTTGGGAAAATCATTCGAGTTTGATGTTTTTCTTGGTATTTCCCACTCCTCTTC
AGAGTACAGAAGATTAAGTGAGACCTTCGTTTGTGCGGATCCCCCACACACCATAGCTTCAAAATGTTTC
TACTCCTTTTTTACTCTTCCAGATTTTCTCGGACTCCGCGCATCGCCGTACCACTTCAAAACACCCAAGC
ACAGCATACTAAATTTCCCCTCTTTCTTCCTCTAGGGTGTCGTTAATTACCCGTACTAAAGGTTTGGAAA
AGAAAAAAGAGACCGCCTCGTTTCTTTTTCTTCGTCGAAAAAGGCAATAAAAATTTTTATCACGTTTCTT
TTTCTTGAAAATTTTTTTTTTTGATTTTTTTCTCTTTCGATGACCTCCCATTGATATTTAAGTTAATAAA
CGGTCTTCAATTTCTCAAGTTTCAGTTTCATTTTTCTTGTTCTATTACAACTTTTTTTACTTCTTGCTCA
TTAGAAAGAAAGCATAGCAATCTAATCTAAGGGCGGTGTTGACAATTAATCATCGGCATAGTATATCGGC
ATAGTATAATACGACAAGGTGAGGAACTAAACCATGGCCAAGTTGACCAGTGCCGTTCCGGTGCTCACCG
CGCGCGACGTCGCCGGAGCGGTCGAGTTCTGGACCGACCGGCTCGGGTTCTCCCGGGACTTCGTGGAGGA
CGACTTCGCCGGTGTGGTCCGGGACGACGTGACCCTGTTCATCAGCGCGGTCCAGGACCAGGTGGTGCCG
GACAACACCCTGGCCTGGGTGTGGGTGCGCGGCCTGGACGAGCTGTACGCCGAGTGGTCGGAGGTCGTGT
CCACGAACTTCCGGGACGCCTCCGGGCCGGCCATGACCGAGATCGGCGAGCAGCCGTGGGGGCGGGAGTT
CGCCCTGCGCGACCCGGCCGGCAACTGCGTGCACTTCGTGGCCGAGGAGCAGGACTGACACGTCCGACGC
GGCCCGACGGGTCCGAGGCCTCGGAGATCCGTCCCCCTTTTCCTTTGTCGATATCATGTAATTAGTTATG
TCACGCTTACATTCACGCCCTCCCCCCACATCCGCTCTAACCGAAAAGGAAGGAGTTAGACAACCTGAAG
TCTAGGTCCCTATTTATTTTTTTATAGTTATGTTAGTATTAAGAACGTTATTTATATTTCAAATTTTTCT
TTTTTTTCTGTACAGACGCGTGTACGCATGTAACATTATACTGAAAACCTTGCTTGAGAAGGTTTTGGGA
CGCTCGAAGGCTTTAATTTGCAAGCTGGAGACCAACATGTGAGCAAAAGGCCAGCAAAAGGCCAGGAACC
GTAAAAAGGCCGCGTTGCTGGCGTTTTTCCATAGGCTCCGCCCCCCTGACGAGCATCACAAAAATCGACG
CTCAAGTCAGAGGTGGCGAAACCCGACAGGACTATAAAGATACCAGGCGTTTCCCCCTGGAAGCTCCCTC
GTGCGCTCTCCTGTTCCGACCCTGCCGCTTACCGGATACCTGTCCGCCTTTCTCCCTTCGGGAAGCGTGG
CGCTTTCTCATAGCTCACGCTGTAGGTATCTCAGTTCGGTGTAGGTCGTTCGCTCCAAGCTGGGCTGTGT
GCACGAACCCCCCGTTCAGCCCGACCGCTGCGCCTTATCCGGTAACTATCGTCTTGAGTCCAACCCGGTA
AGACACGACTTATCGCCACTGGCAGCAGCCACTGGTAACAGGATTAGCAGAGCGAGGTATGTAGGCGGTG
CTACAGAGTTCTTGAAGTGGTGGCCTAACTACGGCTACACTAGAAGAACAGTATTTGGTATCTGCGCTCT
GCTGAAGCCAGTTACCTTCGGAAAAAGAGTTGGTAGCTCTTGATCCGGCAAACAAACCACCGCTGGTAGC
GGTGGTTTTTTTGTTTGCAAGCAGCAGATTACGCGCAGAAAAAAAGGATCTCAAGAAGATCCTTTGATCT
TTTCTACGGGGTCTGACGCTCAGTGGAACGAAAACTCACGTTAAGGGATTTTGGTCATGAGATCAGATCT
AACATCCAAAGACGAAAGGTTGAATGAAACCTTTTTGCCATCCGACATCCACAGGTCCATTCTCACACAT
AAGTGCCAAACGCAACAGGAGGGGATACACTAGCAGCAGACCGTTGCAAACGCAGGACCTCCACTCCTCT
TCTCCTCAACACCCACTTTTGCCATCGAAAAACCAGCCCAGTTATTGGGCTTGATTGGAGCTCGCTCATT
CCAATTCCTTCTATTAGGCTACTAACACCATGACTTTATTAGCCTGTCTATCCTGGCCCCCCTGGCGAGG
TTCATGTTTGTTTATTTCCGAATGCAACAAGCTCCGCATTACACCCGAACATCACTCCAGATGAGGGCTT
TCTGAGTGTGGGGTCAAATAGTTTCATGTTCCCCAAATGGCCCAAAACTGACAGTTTAAACGCTGTCTTG
GAACCTAATATGACAAAAGCGTGATCTCATCCAAGATGAACTAAGTTTGGTTCGTTGAAATGCTAACGGC
CAGTTGGTCAAAAAGAAACTTCCAAAAGTCGGCATACCGTTTGTCTTGTTTGGTATTGATTGACGAATGC
TCAAAAATAATCTCATTAATGCTTAGCGCAGTCTCTCTATCGCTTCTGAACCCCGGTGCACCTGTGCCGA
AACGCAAATGGGGAAACACCCGCTTTTTGGATGATTATGCATTGTCTCCACATTGTATGCTTCCAAGATT
CTGGTGGGAATACTGCTGATAGCCTAACGTTCATGATCAAAATTTAACTGTTCTAACCCCTACTTGACAG
CAATATATAAACAGAAGGAAGCTGCCCTGTCTTAAACCTTTTTTTTTATCATCATTATTAGCTTACTTTC
ATAATTGCGACTGGTTCCAATTGACAAGCTTTTGATTTTAACGACTTTTAACGACAACTTGAGAAGATCA
AAAAACAACTAATTATTCGAAATG
Features (pLannotate 1.2.2; 12 found; start..end, strand, type, name):
      1..984     +  CDS            SLAC1 (fragment): SLAC1_ARATH - Also known as CDI3 From Arabidopsis thaliana (Mouse-ear cress).
   1024..1740    +  CDS            EGFP: EGFP is a basic (constitutively fluorescent) green fluorescent protein published in 1996, derived from Aequorea victoria. It is reported to be a rapidly-maturing weak dimer with moderate acid sensitivity.
   1746..1764    +  CDS            capTEV™ (fragment): composite tag for in vivo biotinylation, TEV protease cleavage, and 6xHis tagging
   1780..1797    +  CDS            capTEV™ (fragment): composite tag for in vivo biotinylation, TEV protease cleavage, and 6xHis tagging
   1808..1873    +  CDS            AOX1 (fragment): ALOX1_KOMPC - Experimental evidence at protein level: Swiss-Prot protein existence level 1. Major isoform of alcohol oxidase, which catalyzes the oxidation of methanol to formaldehyde and hydrogen peroxide, the first step in the methanol utilization pathway of methylotrophic yeasts. From Komagataella phaffii (strain ATCC 76273 / CBS 7435 / CECT 11047 / NRRL Y-11430 / Wegner 21-1) (Yeast) (Pichia pastoris).
   1877..2123    +  terminator     AOX1 terminator: Pichia pastoris AOX1; transcription terminator for AOX1
   2144..2551    +  promoter       TEF1 promoter: S. cerevisiae TEF1; promoter for EF-1α
   2558..2605    +  promoter       EM7 promoter: synthetic bacterial promoter&nbsp
   2624..2998    +  CDS            BleoR: antibiotic-binding protein; Sh ble from Streptoalloteichus hindustanus; confers resistance to bleomycin, phleomycin, and Zeocin™
   3064..3311    +  terminator     CYC1 terminator: S. cerevisiae CYC1; transcription terminator for CYC1
   3386..3974    -  rep_origin     ori: high-copy-number ColE1/pMB1/pBR322/pUC origin of replication
   4056..4992    +  promoter       AOX1 promoter: Pichia pastoris AOX1; inducible promoter, regulated by methanol
