[The description below was written by a language model from this plasmid's Addgene catalogue record and pLannotate feature annotations shown in this document.]
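Description:
SLAC-deltaCdeltaN is a yeast expression plasmid built on the pPICZc backbone, a Pichia pastoris (Komagataella phaffii) vector, for producing a truncated form of the Arabidopsis thaliana SLAC1 protein. The feature table shows a SLAC1 coding fragment of just under 1 kb. This is consistent with the name, which suggests that both the N- and C-terminal regions have been deleted, although the record does not give the exact truncation boundaries. Expression is driven by the methanol-inducible AOX1 promoter, which in the circular map lies immediately upstream of the insert, and transcription ends at the AOX1 terminator.

The catalogue entry lists only a C-terminal His tag, but the sequenced plasmid also carries an EGFP coding sequence directly downstream of the SLAC1 fragment. This is followed by two short matches to a composite tag containing a TEV protease site and a 6xHis element. The likely product is therefore a SLAC1–EGFP fusion with a C-terminal His tag, possibly with a protease cleavage site, though reading-frame continuity cannot be confirmed from the annotation alone. Such an arrangement is commonly used to monitor expression by fluorescence and to purify the protein by metal-affinity chromatography.

A single Sh ble (BleoR) gene confers Zeocin resistance in both hosts. The S. cerevisiae TEF1 promoter drives it in yeast and the synthetic EM7 promoter drives it in E. coli, with the CYC1 terminator downstream. A high-copy ColE1/pUC origin supports propagation in bacteria. No yeast replication origin is annotated, consistent with pPICZ-type vectors, which are normally maintained by integration into the Pichia genome. The stated purpose is protein expression in yeast.
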