Addgene plasmid #117103: SLAC-deltaCdeltaN
Purpose: protein expression in yeast
Depositing lab: Geoffrey Chang. Depositing organization: University of California, San Diego (UCSD).
Backbone
  Vector backbone: pPICZc
  Vector type: Yeast Expression
Growth in bacteria
  Bacterial resistance: Bleocin (Zeocin), 50 μg/mL
  Growth temperature: 37°C
  Growth strain: DH5alpha
  Copy number: High Copy
Gene/Insert
  Gene/Insert name: SLAC-deltaCdeltaN
  Species: A. thaliana (mustard weed)
  Promoter: AOX
  Tag / fusion protein: His (C terminal on insert)
  Cloning method: Unknown
  Sequencing primers: 5′ GACTGGTTCCAATTGACAAGC; 3′ GCAAATGGCATTCTGACATCC
Terms and licenses: Academic/Nonprofit Terms; Industry Terms: Not Available to Industry
How to cite: SLAC-deltaCdeltaN was a gift from Geoffrey Chang (Addgene plasmid # 117103 ; http://n2t.net/addgene:117103 ; RRID:Addgene_117103)
